>Addgene plasmid #49098 | pEF5B-FRT-AP-Sstr3-GFP-DEST | depositor full sequence | sequence record 72324 | pEF5B-FRT-AP-Sstr3-GFP-DEST sequence 7240 bps
GACGGATCGGGAGATCTCCCGATCCCCTATGGTGCACTCTCAGTACAATCTGCTCTGATGCCGCATAGTT
AAGCCAGTATCTGCTCCCTGCTTGTGTGTTGGAGGTCGCTGAGTAGTGCGCGAGCAAAATTTAAGCTACA
ACAAGGCAAGGCTTGACCGACAATTGCATGAAGAATCTGCTTAGGGTTAGGCGTTTTGCGCTGCTTCGCG
ATGTACGGGCCAGATATACGCGTTGACATTGATTATTGACTAGGCTTTTGCAAAAAGCTTTGCAAAGATG
GATAAAGTTTTAAACAGAGAGGAATCTTTGCAGCTAATGGACCTTCTAGGTCTTGAAAGGAGTGCCTCGT
GAGGCTCCGGTGCCCGTCAGTGGGCAGAGCGCACATCGCCCACAGTCCCCGAGAAGTTGGGGGGAGGGGT
CGGCAATTGAACCGGTGCCTAGAGAAGGTGGCGCGGGGTAAACTGGGAAAGTGATGTCGTGTACTGGCTC
CGCCTTTTTCCCGAGGGTGGGGGAGAACCGTATATAAGTGCAGTAGTCGCCGTGAACGTTCTTTTTCGCA
ACGGGTTTGCCGCCAGAACACAGGTAAGTGCCGTGTGTGGTTCCCGCGGGCCTGGCCTCTTTACGGGTTA
TGGCCCTTGCGTGCCTTGAATTACTTCCACCTGGCTGCAGTACGTGATTCTTGATCCCGAGCTTCGGGTT
GGAAGTGGGTGGGAGAGTTCGAGGCCTTGCGCTTAAGGAGCCCCTTCGCCTCGTGCTTGAGTTGAGGCCT
GGCCTGGGCGCTGGGGCCGCCGCGTGCGAATCTGGTGGCACCTTCGCGCCTGTCTCGCTGCTTTCGATAA
GTCTCTAGCCATTTAAAATTTTTGATGACCTGCTGCGACGCTTTTTTTCTGGCAAGATAGTCTTGTAAAT
GCGGGCCAAGATCTGCACACTGGTATTTCGGTTTTTGGGGCCGCGGGCGGCGACGGGGCCCGTGCGTCCC
AGCGCACATGTTCGGCGAGGCGGGGCCTGCGAGCGCGGCCACCGAGAATCGGACGGGGGTAGTCTCAAGC
TGGCCGGCCTGCTCTGGTGCCTGGCCTCGCGCCGCCGTGTATCGCCCCGCCCTGGGCGGCAAGGCTGGCC
CGGTCGGCACCAGTTGCGTGAGCGGAAAGATGGCCGCTTCCCGGCCCTGCTGCAGGGAGCTCAAAATGGA
GGACGCGGCGCTCGGGAGAGCGGGCGGGTGAGTCACCCACACAAAGGAAAAGGGCCTTTCCGTCCTCAGC
CGTCGCTTCATGTGACTCCACGGAGTACCGGGCGCCGTCCAGGCACCTCGATTAGTTCTCGAGCTTTTGG
AGTACGTCGTCTTTAGGTTGGGGGGAGGGGTTTTATGCGATGGAGTTTCCCCACACTGAGTGGGTGGAGA
CTGAAGTTAGGCCAGCTTGGCACTTGATGTAATTCTCCTTGGAATTTGCCCTTTTTGAGTTTGGATCTTG
GTTCATTCTCAAGCCTCAGACAGTGGTTCAAAGTTTTTTTCTTCCATTTCAGGTGTCGTGAGGAATTAGC
TTGGTACTAATACGACTCACTATAGGGAGACCCAAGCTGGCTAGGTAAGCTTGGTACCGAGCTCGGATCC
ACTAGTCCAGTGTGGTGGAATTCTGCAGATATCAACAAGTTTGTACAAAAAAGTTGATATGGGCCTGAAC
GACATCTTCGAGGCTCAGAAAATCGAATGGCACGAAGCCACTGTTACCTATCCCTCATCCGAGCCTATGA
CCTTGGACCCTGGGAACACATCCTCGACCTGGCCCCTGGATACCACCCTGGGGAACACATCCGCTGGCGC
TAGCCTGACAGGCCTGGCTGTCAGTGGCATCTTGATCTCTCTGGTGTACCTGGTGGTGTGCGTGGTGGGT
CTGCTGGGCAACTCGCTGGTGATCTACGTGGTCCTGCGGCACACGTCCAGCCCATCAGTGACCAGTGTCT
ATATCCTCAACCTGGCTCTGGCTGATGAGCTCTTCATGCTAGGGCTACCCTTCCTGGCTGCTCAGAACGC
CCTGTCCTACTGGCCCTTTGGATCTCTCATGTGCCGTCTGGTCATGGCCGTGGATGGCATCAACCAGTTC
ACCAGCATCTTCTGCCTCACCGTCATGAGTGTGGACCGCTATCTGGCTGTGGTGCACCCCACACGCTCAG
CCCGCTGGCGCACGGCACCAGTGGCTCGCACGGTCAGTGCAGCTGTCTGGGTGGCCTCGGCTGTGGTGGT
GCTGCCTGTGGTTGTGTTCTCAGGAGTGCCCCGGGGCATGAGCACGTGCCACATGCAGTGGCCAGAGCCA
GCGGCTGCCTGGCGAACAGCCTTTATCATCTACACGGCCGCACTGGGCTTCTTTGGGCCCCTGCTGGTCA
TCTGCTTGTGCTACTTGCTCATTGTGGTAAAGGTGCGGTCGACCACCCGGCGGGTGCGGGCGCCCTCGTG
TCAGTGGGTACAGGCACCCGCATGCCAGCGGCGACGCCGCTCTGAGCGCAGGGTCACACGCATGGTGGTG
GCCGTGGTGGCACTCTTCGTCCTCTGCTGGATGCCTTTCTATCTGCTCAACATCGTCAATGTGGTGTGCC
CGCTGCCGGAGGAGCCCGCCTTCTTCGGCCTCTACTTCCTGGTGGTGGCGCTGCCCTACGCCAACAGCTG
CGCAAACCCCATCCTCTACGGCTTCCTCTCCTACCGCTTCAAGCAGGGCTTTCGCAGGATCCTGCTAAGA
CCATCACGTCGCATTCGGAGCCAGGAGCCAGGGTCGGGACCTCCAGAGAAGACTGAAGAGGAGGAGGATG
AAGAAGAAGAAGAGAGAAGGGAAGAGGAGGAGCGGAGGATGCAGAGAGGGCAGGAGATGAACGGGAGGCT
CAGTCAGATCGCACAGGCTGGCACTAGTGGACAACAGCCACGGCCCTGCACAGGGACTGCTAAGGAGCAG
CAGCTTCTGCCCCAGGAGGCCACAGCTGGGGACAAGGCCAGCACACTGAGCCATCTGGGATCCATCGCCA
CCATGGTGAGCAAGGGCGAGGAGCTGTTCACCGGGGTGGTGCCCATCCTGGTCGAGCTGGACGGCGACGT
AAACGGCCACAAGTTCAGCGTGTCCGGCGAGGGCGAGGGCGATGCCACCTACGGCAAGCTGACCCTGAAG
TTCATCTGCACCACCGGCAAGCTGCCCGTGCCCTGGCCCACCCTCGTGACCACCCTGACCTACGGCGTGC
AGTGCTTCAGCCGCTACCCCGACCACATGAAGCAGCACGACTTCTTCAAGTCCGCCATGCCCGAAGGCTA
CGTCCAGGAGCGCACCATCTTCTTCAAGGACGACGGCAACTACAAGACCCGCGCCGAGGTGAAGTTCGAG
GGCGACACCCTGGTGAACCGCATCGAGCTGAAGGGCATCGACTTCAAGGAGGACGGCAACATCCTGGGGC
ACAAGCTGGAGTACAACTACAACAGCCACAACGTCTATATCATGGCCGACAAGCAGAAGAACGGCATCAA
GGTGAACTTCAAGATCCGCCACAACATCGAGGACGGCAGCGTGCAGCTCGCCGACCACTACCAGCAGAAC
ACCCCCATCGGCGACGGCCCCGTGCTGCTGCCCGACAACCACTACCTGAGCACCCAGTCCGCCCTGAGCA
AAGACCCCAACGAGAAGCGCGATCACATGGTCCTGCTGGAGTTCGTGACCGCCGCCGGGATCACTCTCGG
CATGGACGAGCTGTACAAGTAAGACAACTTTCTTGTACAAAGTGGTTGATATCCAGCACAGTGGCGGCCG
CTCGAGTCTAGAGGGCCCGCGGTTCGAAGGTAAGCCTATCCCTAACCCTCTCCTCGGTCTCGATTCTACG
CGTACCGGTTAGTAATGAGTTTAAACCCGCTGATCAGCCTCGACTGTGCCTTCTAGTTGCCAGCCATCTG
TTGTTTGCCCCTCCCCCGTGCCTTCCTTGACCCTGGAAGGTGCCACTCCCACTGTCCTTTCCTAATAAAA
TGAGGAAATTGCATCGCATTGTCTGAGTAGGTGTCATTCTATTCTGGGGGGTGGGGTGGGGCAGGACAGC
AAGGGGGAGGATTGGGAAGACAATAGCAGGCATGCTGGGGATGCGGTGGGCTCTATGGCTTCTGAGGCGG
AAAGAACCAGCTGGGGCTCTAGGGGGTATCCCC
[124 nt withheld, positions 4164-4287]
C
[91 nt withheld, positions 4289-4379]
AGGGTGATGGTTCACGTACCTAGAAGTTCCTATTCCGAAGTTCCTATTCTCTAGAAAGTATAGGAACTTC
CTTGGCCGCCAAGCCTTTGTCTCAAGAAGAATCCACCCTCATTGAAAGAGCAACGGCTACAATCAACAGC
ATCCCCATCTCTGAAGACTACAGCGTCGCCAGCGCAGCTCTCTCTAGCGACGGCCGCATCTTCACTGGTG
TCAATGTATATCATTTTACTGGGGGACCTTGTGCAGAACTCGTGGTGCTGGGCACTGCTGCTGCTGCGGC
AGCTGGCAACCTGACTTGTATCGTCGCGATCGGAAATGAGAACAGGGGCATCTTGAGCCCCTGCGGACGG
TGCCGACAGGTGCTTCTCGATCTGCATCCTGGGATCAAAGCCATAGTGAAGGACAGTGATGGACAGCCGA
CGGCAGTTGGGATTCGTGAATTGCTGCCCTCTGGTTATGTGTGGGAGGGCTAAGCACAATTCGAGCTCGG
TACCTTTAAGACCAATGACTTACAAGGCAGCTGTAGATCTTAGCCAACTTGTTTATTGCAGCTTAATGGT
TACAAATAAAGCAATAGCATCACAAATTTCACAAATAAAGCATTTTTTTCACTGCATTCTAGTTGTGGTT
TGTCCAAACTCATCAATGTATCTTATCATGTCTGTATACCGTCGACCTCTAGCTAGAGCTTGGCGTAATC
ATGGTCATAGCTGTTTCCTGTGTGAAATTGTTATCCGCTCACAATTCCACACAACATACGAGCCGGAAGC
ATAAAGTGTAAAGCCTGGGGTGCCTAATGAGTGAGCTAACTCACATTAATTGCGTTGCGCTCACTGCCCG
CTTTCCAGTCGGGAAACCTGTCGTGCCAGCTGCATTAATGAATCGGCCAACGCGCGGGGAGAGGCGGTTT
GCGTATTGGGCGCTCTTCCGCTTCCTCGCTCACTGACTCGCTGCGCTCGGTCGTTCGGCTGCGGCGAGCG
GTATCAGCTCACTCAAAGGCGGTAATACGGTTATCCACAGAATCAGGGGATAACGCAGGAAAGAACATGT
GAGCAAAAGGCCAGCAAAAGGCCAGGAACCGTAAAAAGGCCGCGTTGCTGGCGTTTTTCCATAGGCTCCG
CCCCCCTGACGAGCATCACAAAAATCGACGCTCAAGTCAGAGGTGGCGAAACCCGACAGGACTATAAAGA
TACCAGGCGTTTCCCCCTGGAAGCTCCCTCGTGCGCTCTCCTGTTCCGACCCTGCCGCTTACCGGATACC
TGTCCGCCTTTCTCCCTTCGGGAAGCGTGGCGCTTTCTCATAGCTCACGCTGTAGGTATCTCAGTTCGGT
GTAGGTCGTTCGCTCCAAGCTGGGCTGTGTGCACGAACCCCCCGTTCAGCCCGACCGCTGCGCCTTATCC
GGTAACTATCGTCTTGAGTCCAACCCGGTAAGACACGACTTATCGCCACTGGCAGCAGCCACTGGTAACA
GGATTAGCAGAGCGAGGTATGTAGGCGGTGCTACAGAGTTCTTGAAGTGGTGGCCTAACTACGGCTACAC
TAGAAGGACAGTATTTGGTATCTGCGCTCTGCTGAAGCCAGTTACCTTCGGAAAAAGAGTTGGTAGCTCT
TGATCCGGCAAACAAACCACCGCTGGTAGCGGTGGTTTTTTTGTTTGCAAGCAGCAGATTACGCGCAGAA
AAAAAGGATCTCAAGAAGATCCTTTGATCTTTTCTACGGGGTCTGACGCTCAGTGGAACGAAAACTCACG
TTAAGGGATTTTGGTCATGAGATTATCAAAAAGGATCTTCACCTAGATCCTTTTAAATTAAAAATGAAGT
TTTAAATCAATCTAAAGTATATATGAGTAAACTTGGTCTGACAGTTACCAATGCTTAATCAGTGAGGCAC
CTATCTCAGCGATCTGTCTATTTCGTTCATCCATAGTTGCCTGACTCCCCGTCGTGTAGATAACTACGAT
ACGGGAGGGCTTACCATCTGGCCCCAGTGCTGCAATGATACCGCGAGACCCACGCTCACCGGCTCCAGAT
TTATCAGCAATAAACCAGCCAGCCGGAAGGGCCGAGCGCAGAAGTGGTCCTGCAACTTTATCCGCCTCCA
TCCAGTCTATTAATTGTTGCCGGGAAGCTAGAGTAAGTAGTTCGCCAGTTAATAGTTTGCGCAACGTTGT
TGCCATTGCTACAGGCATCGTGGTGTCACGCTCGTCGTTTGGTATGGCTTCATTCAGCTCCGGTTCCCAA
CGATCAAGGCGAGTTACATGATCCCCCATGTTGTGCAAAAAAGCGGTTAGCTCCTTCGGTCCTCCGATCG
TTGTCAGAAGTAAGTTGGCCGCAGTGTTATCACTCATGGTTATGGCAGCACTGCATAATTCTCTTACTGT
CATGCCATCCGTAAGATGCTTTTCTGTGACTGGTGAGTACTCAACCAAGTCATTCTGAGAATAGTGTATG
CGGCGACCGAGTTGCTCTTGCCCGGCGTCAATACGGGATAATACCGCGCCACATAGCAGAACTTTAAAAG
TGCTCATCATTGGAAAACGTTCTTCGGGGCGAAAACTCTCAAGGATCTTACCGCTGTTGAGATCCAGTTC
GATGTAACCCACTCGTGCACCCAACTGATCTTCAGCATCTTTTACTTTCACCAGCGTTTCTGGGTGAGCA
AAAACAGGAAGGCAAAATGCCGCAAAAAAGGGAATAAGGGCGACACGGAAATGTTGAATACTCATACTCT
TCCTTTTTCAATATTATTGAAGCATTTATCAGGGTTATTGTCTCATGAGCGGATACATATTTGAATGTAT
TTAGAAAAATAAACAAATAGGGGTTCCGCGCACATTTCCCCGAAAAGTGCCACCTGACGTC
Features (pLannotate 1.2.2; 25 found; start..end, strand, type, name):
     28..80      -  misc_feature   bom (fragment): basis of mobility region from pBR322
    235..253     +  enhancer       CMV enhancer (fragment): human cytomegalovirus immediate early enhancer
    278..347     +  CDS            small t antigen (fragment): SV40 (simian virus 40) small t antigen
    353..1531    +  promoter       EF-1α promoter: strong constitutive promoter for human elongation factor EF-1α
   1548..1566    +  promoter       T7 promoter: promoter for bacteriophage T7 RNA polymerase
   1646..1663    +  protein_bind   attB1 (fragment): mutant version of attB; core recombination site for the Gateway® BP reaction BP Clonase™
   1672..1716    +  CDS            AviTag™: peptide tag that allows for enzymatic biotinylation
   1717..2997    +  CDS            Sstr3: SSR3_RAT - Experimental evidence at protein level: Swiss-Prot protein existence level 1. Receptor for somatostatin-14 and -28. This receptor is coupled via pertussis toxin sensitive G proteins to inhibition of adenylyl cyclase. From Rattus norvegicus (Rat).
   3013..3732    +  CDS            EGFP: the original enhanced GFP (Yang et al., 1996) mammalian codon-optimized
   3738..3755    -  protein_bind   attB2 (fragment): mutant version of attB; core recombination site for the Gateway® BP reaction BP Clonase™
   3809..3850    +  CDS            V5 tag: epitope tag from simian virus 5
   3894..4118    +  polyA_signal   bGH poly(A) signal: bovine growth hormone polyadenylation signal
   4122..4143    +  promoter       SV40 promoter (fragment): SV40 enhancer and early promoter
   4164..4397    +  rep_origin     f1 ori (fragment) (sequence partly withheld): f1 bacteriophage origin of replication; arrow indicates direction of (+) strand synthesis
   4402..4449    +  protein_bind   FRT: FLP-mediated recombination occurs in the 8-bp core sequence TCTAGAAA (Turan and Bode, 2011). FLP recombinase from the Saccharomyces cerevisiae 2μ plasmid
   4457..4852    +  CDS            BSD: blasticidin S deaminase; Aspergillus terreus BSD; confers resistance to blasticidin
   4857..4873    +  misc_feature   MCS (fragment): pUC18/19 multiple cloning site
   4915..5043    +  polyA_signal   SV40 poly(A) signal: SV40 polyadenylation signal
   5107..5123    -  protein_bind   lac operator: The lac repressor binds to the lac operator to inhibit transcription in E. coli. This inhibition can be relieved by adding lactose or isopropyl-β-D-thiogalactopyranoside (IPTG). lac repressor encoded by lacI
   5131..5161    -  promoter       lac promoter: promoter for the E. coli lac operon
   5176..5197    -  protein_bind   CAP binding site: CAP binding activates transcription in the presence of cAMP. E. coli catabolite activator protein
   5210..5302    -  CDS            lacI (fragment): lac repressor; lacI; The lac repressor binds to the lac operator to inhibit transcription in E. coli. This inhibition can be relieved by adding lactose or isopropyl-β-D-thiogalactopyranoside (IPTG).
   5485..6073    -  rep_origin     ori: high-copy-number ColE1/pMB1/pBR322/pUC origin of replication
   6244..7104    -  CDS            AmpR: β-lactamase; bla; confers resistance to ampicillin, carbenicillin, and related antibiotics
   7105..7209    -  promoter       AmpR promoter: bla
