[The description below was written by a language model from this plasmid's Addgene catalogue record and pLannotate feature annotations shown in this document.]
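Description:
pEF5B-FRT-AP-Sstr3-GFP-DEST is a 7,240 bp mammalian expression plasmid built on the pEF5B backbone, a Gateway destination-type vector, into which a tagged mouse somatostatin receptor 3 (Sstr3) coding sequence has been recombined. It is maintained in E. coli through a high-copy ColE1/pUC-type origin and an ampicillin resistance gene (β-lactamase with its own promoter). A partial f1 origin and lac promoter/operator remnants are also annotated in the backbone.

The catalogue entry lists T7 as the promoter, but the feature table shows a full EF-1α promoter immediately upstream of the T7 site. EF-1α is therefore presumably what drives expression in mammalian cells, with T7 serving as a phage polymerase and priming site. Between attB1 and attB2 remnants left by Gateway recombination lies a single fusion reading frame. It begins with an N-terminal acceptor peptide (annotated as AviTag), a short sequence that can be enzymatically biotinylated. This is followed by Sstr3, which the annotation tool matched to the rat orthologue although the record gives the species as mouse, and then by C-terminal EGFP. A V5 tag is annotated downstream of attB2, but the record does not indicate whether it is translated. The unit ends in a bGH polyadenylation signal.

Downstream, an FRT site sits directly before a blasticidin S deaminase gene with an SV40 poly(A) signal and no complete promoter of its own. This is the Flp-In arrangement, in which Flp-mediated integration at a genomic FRT locus activates the marker and allows blasticidin selection of stable, single-site lines. The stated purpose is transient or stable expression of AP-Sstr3-GFP. The associated publication used it for single-molecule imaging of signalling receptor movement within cilia.
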