Addgene plasmid #49098: pEF5B-FRT-AP-Sstr3-GFP-DEST
Purpose: Expressing AP-Sstr3-GFP in mammalian cells, can be used for establishing Flp-In stable cell lines
Depositing lab: Maxence Nachury. Depositing organization: Stanford University. Publication: Single molecule imaging reveals a major role for diffusion in the exploration of ciliary space by signaling receptors. Ye F, Breslow DK, Koslover EF, Spakowitz AJ, Nelson WJ, Nachury MV. Elife. 2013 Aug 6;2:e00654. doi: 10.7554/eLife.00654. Print 2013. PubMed 23930224.
Backbone
  Vector backbone: pEF5B
  Backbone size w/o insert (bp): 6833
  Total vector size (bp): 7240
  Modifications to backbone: Gateway Cloning DEST vector from Life Technologies
  Vector type: Mammalian Expression
  Selectable markers: Blasticidin
Growth in bacteria
  Bacterial resistance: Ampicillin, 100 μg/mL
  Growth temperature: 37°C
  Growth strain: Mach T1
  Copy number: High Copy
Gene/Insert
  Gene/Insert name: Sstr3 (alt name: somatostatin receptor 3)
  Species: M. musculus (mouse)
  Insert size (bp): 1283
  Entrez Gene: Sstr3 (a.k.a. Smstr-3, Smstr3, sst3)
  Promoter: T7
  Tag / fusion protein: acceptor peptide (AP) (N terminal on insert); GFP (C terminal on insert)
  Cloning method: Gateway Cloning
  Sequencing primers: 5′ AT GGG CCT GAA CGA CAT C; 3′ CT TGT ACA GCT CGT CCA TGC
Resource information
  A portion of this plasmid was derived from a plasmid made by: SSTR3-GFP was a gift from Dr. Kirk Mykytyn
Terms and licenses: Academic/Nonprofit Terms; Industry Terms: Not Available to Industry
How to cite: pEF5B-FRT-AP-Sstr3-GFP-DEST was a gift from Maxence Nachury (Addgene plasmid # 49098 ; http://n2t.net/addgene:49098 ; RRID:Addgene_49098)
