>Addgene plasmid #49098 | pEF5B-FRT-AP-Sstr3-GFP-DEST | addgene partial sequence | sequence record 73853 | T7 5'-TAATACGACTCACTATAGGG-3'
AGCTTGGTACCGAGCTCGGATCCACTAGTCCAGTGTGGTGGAATTCTGCAGATATCAACAAGTTTGTACA
AAAAAGTTGATATGGGCCTGAACGACATCTTCGAGGCTCAGAAAATCGAATGGCACGAAGCCACTGTTAC
CTATCCCTCATCCGAGCCTATGACCTTGGACCCTGGGAACACATCCTCGACCTGGCCCCTGGATACCACC
CTGGGGAACACATCCGCTGGCGCTAGCCTGACAGGCCTGGCTGTCAGTGGCATCTTGATCTCTCTGGTGT
ACCTGGTGGTGTGCGTGGTGGGTCTGCTGGGCAACTCGCTGGTGATCTACGTGGTCCTGCGGCACACGTC
CAGCCCATCAGTGACCAGTGTCTATATCCTCAACCTGGCTCTGGCTGATGAGCTCTTCATGCTAGGGCTA
CCCTTCCTGGCTGCTCAGAACGCCCTGTCCTACTGGCCCTTTGGATCTCTCATGTGCCGTCTGGTCATGG
CCGTGGATGGCATCAACCAGTTCACCAGCATCTTCTGCCTCACCGTCATGAGTGTGGACCGCTATCTGGC
TGTGGTGCACCCCACACGCTCAGCCCGCTGGCGCACGGCACCAGTGGCTCGCACGGTCAGTGCAGCTGTC
TGGGTGGCCTCGGCTGTGGTGGTGCTGCCTGTGGTTGTGTTCTCAGGAGTGCCCCGGGGCATGAGCACGT
GCCACATGCAGTGGCCAGAGCCAGCGGCTGCCTGGCGAACAGCCTTTATCATCTACACGGCCGCACTGGG
CTTCTTTGGGCCCCTGCTGGTCATCTGCTTGTGCTACTTGCTCATTGTGGTAAAGGTGCGGTCGACCACC
CGGCGGGTGCGGGCGCCCTCGTGTCAGTGGGTACAGGCACCCGCATGCCAGCGGCGACGCCGCTCTGA
