>Addgene plasmid #49098 | pEF5B-FRT-AP-Sstr3-GFP-DEST | addgene partial sequence | sequence record 73855 | BGH-rev 5'-TAGAAGGCACAGTCGAGG-3'
CTAACCGGTACGCGTAGAATCGAGACCGAGGAGAGGGTTAGGGATAGGCTTACCTTCGAACCGCGGGCCC
TCTAGACTCGAGCGGCCGCCACTGTGCTGGATATCAACCACTTTGTACAAGAAAGTTGTCTTACTTGTAC
AGCTCGTCCATGCCGAGAGTGATCCCGGCGGCGGTCACGAACTCCAGCAGGACCATGTGATCGCGCTTCT
CGTTGGGGTCTTTGCTCAGGGCGGACTGGGTGCTCAGGTAGTGGTTGTCGGGCAGCAGCACGGGGCCGTC
GCCGATGGGGGTGTTCTGCTGGTAGTGGTCGGCGAGCTGCACGCTGCCGTCCTCGATGTTGTGGCGGATC
TTGAAGTTCACCTTGATGCCGTTCTTCTGCTTGTCGGCCATGATATAGACGTTGTGGCTGTTGTAGTTGT
ACTCCAGCTTGTGCCCCAGGATGTTGCCGTCCTCCTTGAAGTCGATGCCCTTCAGCTCGATGCGGTTCAC
CAGGGTGTCGCCCTCGAACTTCACCTCGGCGCGGGTCTTGTAGTTGCCGTCGTCCTTGAAGAAGATGGTG
CGCTCCTGGACGTAGCCTTCGGGCATGGCGGACTTGAAGAAGTCGTGCTGCTTCATGTGGTCGGGGTAGC
GGCTGAAGCACTGCACGCCGTAGGTCAGGGTGGTCACGAGGGTGGGCCAGGGCACGGGCAGCTTGCCGGT
GGTGCAGATGAACTTCAGGGTCAGCTTGCCGTAGGTGGCATCGCCCTCGCCCTCGCCGGACACGCTGAAC
TTGTGGCCGTTTACGTCGCCGTCCAGCTCGACCAGGATGGGCACCACCCCGGTGAACAGCTCCTCGCCCT
TGCTCACCATGGTGGCGATGGATCCCGGGCCCGCGGTACCCA
